Addgene plasmid #173445: pBN083
Purpose: express E. coli E69 (O9a:K30) Wzc_K540M with Y705E, Y706E
Depositing lab: James Naismith. Depositing organization: University of Oxford. Publication: The molecular basis of regulation of bacterial capsule assembly by Wzc. Yang Y, Liu J, Clarke BR, Seidel L, Bolla JR, Ward PN, Zhang P, Robinson CV, Whitfield C, Naismith JH. Nat Commun. 2021 Jul 16;12(1):4349. doi: 10.1038/s41467-021-24652-1. PubMed 34272394.
Backbone
  Vector backbone: pBAD24
  Backbone size w/o insert (bp): 4542
  Total vector size (bp): 6698
  Vector type: Bacterial Expression
Growth in bacteria
  Bacterial resistance: Ampicillin, 100 μg/mL
  Growth temperature: 37°C
  Growth strain: DH5alpha
  Copy number: Unknown
Gene/Insert
  Gene/Insert name: E. coli E69 (O9a:K30) Wzc_K540M with Y705E, Y706E
  Species: Escherichia coli
  Insert size (bp): 2184
  Mutation: K540M, Y705E, Y706E
  Promoter: araBAD
  Tag / fusion protein: hexa-histidine tag (C terminal on insert)
  Cloning method: Gibson Cloning
  Sequencing primers: 5′ pBADF; 3′ pBADR
Terms and licenses: Academic/Nonprofit Terms; Industry Terms: Not Available to Industry
How to cite: pBN083 was a gift from James Naismith (Addgene plasmid # 173445 ; http://n2t.net/addgene:173445 ; RRID:Addgene_173445)
