[The description below was written by a language model from this plasmid's Addgene catalogue record and pLannotate feature annotations shown in this document.]
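Description:
pBN083 is a bacterial expression plasmid built on the pBAD24 backbone for arabinose-inducible production of a mutant form of Wzc from Escherichia coli E69 (serotype O9a:K30). The roughly 2.2 kb insert, introduced by Gibson cloning, sits downstream of the araBAD promoter, and the divergently transcribed araC gene on the same plasmid supplies the regulator that represses the promoter in the absence of L-arabinose and activates it when the sugar is present. Transcription is stopped by the rrnB T1 and T2 terminators that follow the cloning region. The plasmid replicates from a ColE1/pMB1-type origin, carries an M13 phage origin, and is selected with ampicillin through the β-lactamase gene. Short remnants of bom, rop and the tetracycline resistance gene and its promoter are pBR322-derived backbone leftovers with no evident function here.

The encoded protein carries three substitutions, K540M, Y705E and Y706E, and a C-terminal hexahistidine tag for affinity purification; the automated annotation labels the tag as a fragment of a longer His tag, consistent with six histidines. The annotation tool matched the open reading frame to a Klebsiella pneumoniae homologue, but the catalogue entry identifies it as E. coli Wzc, so this label most likely reflects sequence similarity rather than the true source. Wzc is known as a tyrosine autokinase that regulates capsular polysaccharide assembly. The record does not explain the rationale for the mutations, but the associated work concerns the molecular basis of capsule assembly regulation by Wzc, and tyrosine-to-glutamate changes are commonly used as phosphomimetics. The construct is suited to producing this variant for purification and for structural or biochemical study.
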