Features (pLannotate 1.2.2; 16 found; start..end, strand, type, name):
      1..285     +  promoter       araBAD promoter: araBAD; promoter of the L-arabinose operon of E. coli; the araC regulatory gene is transcribed in the opposite direction (Guzman et al., 1995)
    320..2446    +  CDS            YC06_KLEPN: Experimental evidence at protein level: Swiss-Prot protein existence level 1. From Klebsiella pneumoniae.
   2483..2500    +  CDS            9xHis (fragment): 9xHis affinity tag
   2504..2521    +  misc_feature   MCS (fragment): pUC18/19 multiple cloning site
   2605..2720    +  ncRNA          5S rRNA: Accession: RF00001 - 5S ribosomal RNA
   2724..2810    +  terminator     rrnB T1 terminator: Escherichia coli rrnB; transcription terminator T1 from the E. coli rrnB gene
   2902..2929    +  terminator     rrnB T2 terminator: transcription terminator T2 from the E. coli rrnB gene
   2948..3039    +  promoter       AmpR promoter: bla
   3040..3900    +  CDS            AmpR: β-lactamase; bla; confers resistance to ampicillin, carbenicillin, and related antibiotics
   3942..4322    +  rep_origin     M13 ori (sequence partly withheld): M13 bacteriophage origin of replication; arrow indicates direction of (+) strand synthesis
   4508..5096    +  rep_origin     ori: high-copy-number ColE1/pMB1/pBR322/pUC origin of replication
   5282..5333    -  misc_feature   bom (fragment): basis of mobility region from pBR322
   5449..5488    -  CDS            rop (fragment): Rop protein, which maintains plasmids at low copy number; rop
   5489..5674    -  CDS            TcR (fragment): tetracycline efflux protein; tet; confers resistance to tetracycline
   5684..5702    +  promoter       tet promoter (fragment): E. coli promoter for tetracycline efflux protein gene
   5792..6670    -  CDS            araC: L-arabinose regulatory protein; araC
>Addgene plasmid #173445 | pBN083 | addgene full sequence | sequence record 344777 | Addgene NGS Result
AAGAAACCAATTGTCCATATTGCATCAGACATTGCCGTCACTGCGTCTTTTACTGGCTCTTCTCGCTAAC
CAAACCGGTAACCCCGCTTATTAAAAGCATTCTGTAACAAAGCGGGACCAAAGCCATGACAAAAACGCGT
AACAAAAGTGTCTATAATCACGGCAGAAAAGTCCACATTGATTATTTGCACGGCGTCACACTTTGCTATG
CCATAGCATTTTTATCCATAAGATTAGCGGATCCTACCTGACGCTTTTTATCGCAACTCTCTACTGTTTC
TCCATACCCGTTTTTTTGGGCTAGCAGGAGGAATTCACCATGACTTCAGTCACATCTAAGCAATCAACGA
TACTAGGATCTGATGAAATAGATTTAGGTCGCGTTATCGGTGAGCTAATTGATCATCGTAAGCTTATTAT
ATCTATAACATCGGTTTTTACCTTATTTGCAATACTCTATGCATTATTAGCGACTCCTATCTATGAGACG
GATGCGCTAATTCAAATAGAGCAGAAGCAAGGTAATGCTATACTAAGCAGTCTAAGTCAGGTTTTACCTG
ATGGCCAACCCCAATCTGCACCTGAAACAGCTTTGCTACAATCTCGAATGATTCTTGGCAAAACTATAGA
TGATTTAAACCTTCAGATTCAAATTGAACAAAAATATTTTCCTGTTATTGGCCGTGGGTTAGCAAGATTA
ATGGGAGAAAAACCAGGTAATATTGATATTACTCGGTTATATTTGCCTGATAGTGACGATATTAGTAATA
ATACTCCTAGTATAATATTAACAGTAAAAGATAAAGAAAATTATTCGATCAATAGCGATGGTATTCAACT
CAATGGGGTTGTAGGGACGTTATTAAATGAAAAAGGGATATCATTACTGGTTAACGAAATCGATGCTAAA
CCTGGAGATCAATTTGTTATTACACAGTTGCCTCGATTAAAGGCCATTTCTGATCTTTTAAAAAGTTTTA
GCGTTGCTGATTTGGGTAAAGATACGGGAATGTTAACGTTGACTCTTACTGGAGATAACCCAAAAAGAAT
ATCTCATATTTTGGACAGTATCAGTCAGAACTATCTTGCACAGAACATTGCTAGACAAGCTGCGCAGGAT
GCTAAAAGTCTCGAGTTTTTAAATCAACAATTACCCAAAGTTCGTGCCGAATTAGATTCTGCGGAAGACA
AGTTAAATGCTTATCGTAAGCAAAAAGACTCTGTTGACTTGAATATGGAAGCTAAATCAGTACTTGATCA
AATAGTTAACGTTGATAATCAACTAAATGAATTAACCTTCCGTGAGGCAGAAGTTTCACAGCTATATACT
AAGGAACATCCTACTTATAAGGCGTTAATGGAAAAACGGCAAACACTTCAAGAAGAAAAATCTAAACTTA
ATAAGCGCGTTAGTAGTATGCCCTCGACCCAGCAGGAGGTTCTGCGATTAAGTCGAGATGTTGAATCTGG
TCGTGCTGTATATTTGCAATTGCTAAATCGGCAACAAGAATTAAACATTGCCAAATCAAGTGCTATTGGC
AACGTTAGAATTATTGATAATGCTGTAACAGATCCTAATCCTGTAAGACCAAAGAAGACTATCATAATTG
TAATAGGTGTTGTTTTAGGGCTAATCGTTTCGGTTGTACTGGTATTGTTCCAAGTGTTTCTACGCCGTGG
TATCGAATCCCCAGAGCAACTCGAAGAAATCGGAATAAACGTGTATGCAAGTATTCCAATATCTGAATGG
CTTACAAAAAATGCTCGTCAGTCAGGGAAAGTCAGAAAAAATCAGTCAGACACATTGCTTGCTGTTGGTA
ATCCTGCCGATTTAGCTGTTGAGGCCATTCGTGGTTTACGCACAAGTTTGCATTTTGCAATGATGGAAGC
AAAAAATAATGTCCTAATGATATCGGGTGCTAGTCCAAGCGCAGGTATGACTTTTATTAGCAGTAACTTG
GCAGCCACTATAGCAATTACAGGGAAAAAAGTTTTATTCATTGATGCTGACCTTCGTAAGGGATATGCTC
ATAAAATGTTTGGTCATAAAAACGATAAAGGATTATCTGAGTTTTTATCTGGACAAGCCGCTGCTGAAAT
GATCATTGATAAAGTAGAAGGGGGGGGATTTGATTACATTGGTCGTGGACAAATTCCTCCAAACCCAGCT
GAATTACTTATGCATCCGCGTTTTGAACAATTATTAAATTGGGCCTCACAAAATTATGATTTAATTATAA
TAGATACACCTCCAATTTTGGCAGTGACAGATGCTGCGATTATTGGTCGATATGCTGGAACATGTCTATT
AGTCGCTCGCTTTGAAAAAAATACTGTTAAAGAAATTGATGTAAGTATGAAGCGGTTTGAGCAAAGTGGT
GTGGTAGTCAAAGGCTGTATACTTAACGGTGTTGTAAAGAAAGCTAGCAGCGAGGAAAGATATGGCCATA
ATCATTATGGCTATTCTTATTATGATAAAAAACACCACCACCACCACCACTGACTGCAGGCATGCAAGCT
TGGCTGTTTTGGCGGATGAGAGAAGATTTTCAGCCTGATACAGATTAAATCAGAACGCAGAAGCGGTCTG
ATAAAACAGAATTTGCCTGGCGGCAGTAGCGCGGTGGTCCCACCTGACCCCATGCCGAACTCAGAAGTGA
AACGCCGTAGCGCCGATGGTAGTGTGGGGTCTCCCCATGCGAGAGTAGGGAACTGCCAGGCATCAAATAA
AACGAAAGGCTCAGTCGAAAGACTGGGCCTTTCGTTTTATCTGTTGTTTGTCGGTGAACGCTCTCCTGAG
TAGGACAAATCCGCCGGGAGCGGATTTGAACGTTGCGAAGCAACGGCCCGGAGGGTGGCGGGCAGGACGC
CCGCCATAAACTGCCAGGCATCAAATTAAGCAGAAGGCCATCCTGACGGATGGCCTTTTTGCGTTTCTAC
AAACTCTTTTGTTTATTTTTCTAAATACATTCAAATATGTATCCGCTCATGAGACAATAACCCTGATAAA
TGCTTCAATAATATTGAAAAAGGAAGAGTATGAGTATTCAACATTTCCGTGTCGCCCTTATTCCCTTTTT
TGCGGCATTTTGCCTTCCTGTTTTTGCTCACCCAGAAACGCTGGTGAAAGTAAAAGATGCTGAAGATCAG
TTGGGTGCACGAGTGGGTTACATCGAACTGGATCTCAACAGCGGTAAGATCCTTGAGAGTTTTCGCCCCG
AAGAACGTTTTCCAATGATGAGCACTTTTAAAGTTCTGCTATGTGGCGCGGTATTATCCCGTGTTGACGC
CGGGCAAGAGCAACTCGGTCGCCGCATACACTATTCTCAGAATGACTTGGTTGAGTACTCACCAGTCACA
GAAAAGCATCTTACGGATGGCATGACAGTAAGAGAATTATGCAGTGCTGCCATAACCATGAGTGATAACA
CTGCGGCCAACTTACTTCTGACAACGATCGGAGGACCGAAGGAGCTAACCGCTTTTTTGCACAACATGGG
GGATCATGTAACTCGCCTTGATCGTTGGGAACCGGAGCTGAATGAAGCCATACCAAACGACGAGCGTGAC
ACCACGATGCCTGTAGCAATGGCAACAACGTTGCGCAAACTATTAACTGGCGAACTACTTACTCTAGCTT
CCCGGCAACAATTAATAGACTGGATGGAGGCGGATAAAGTTGCAGGACCACTTCTGCGCTCGGCCCTTCC
GGCTGGCTGGTTTATTGCTGATAAATCTGGAGCCGGTGAGCGTGGGTCTCGCGGTATCATTGCAGCACTG
GGGCCAGATGGTAAGCCCTCCCGTATCGTAGTTATCTACACGACGGGGAGTCAGGCAACTATGGATGAAC
GAAATAGACAGATCGCTGAGATAGGTGCCTCACTGATTAAGCATTGGTAACTGTCAGACCAAGTTTACTC
ATATATACTTTAGATTGATT
[125 nt withheld, positions 3941-4065]
C
[141 nt withheld, positions 4067-4207]
CCTTTGACGTTGGAGTCCACGTTCTTT
[37 nt withheld, positions 4235-4271]
ACCCTATCTCGGGCTATTCTTTTGATTTATAAGGGATTTTGCCGATTTCGGCCTATTGGTTAAAAAATGA
GCTGATTTAACAAAAATTTAACGCGAATTTTAACAAAATATTAACGTTTACAATTTAAAAGGATCTAGGT
GAAGATCCTTTTTGATAATCTCATGACCAAAATCCCTTAACGTGAGTTTTCGTTCCACTGAGCGTCAGAC
CCCGTAGAAAAGATCAAAGGATCTTCTTGAGATCCTTTTTTTCTGCGCGTAATCTGCTGCTTGCAAACAA
AAAAACCACCGCTACCAGCGGTGGTTTGTTTGCCGGATCAAGAGCTACCAACTCTTTTTCCGAAGGTAAC
TGGCTTCAGCAGAGCGCAGATACCAAATACTGTCCTTCTAGTGTAGCCGTAGTTAGGCCACCACTTCAAG
AACTCTGTAGCACCGCCTACATACCTCGCTCTGCTAATCCTGTTACCAGTGGCTGCTGCCAGTGGCGATA
AGTCGTGTCTTACCGGGTTGGACTCAAGACGATAGTTACCGGATAAGGCGCAGCGGTCGGGCTGAACGGG
GGGTTCGTGCACACAGCCCAGCTTGGAGCGAACGACCTACACCGAACTGAGATACCTACAGCGTGAGCTA
TGAGAAAGCGCCACGCTTCCCGAAGGGAGAAAGGCGGACAGGTATCCGGTAAGCGGCAGGGTCGGAACAG
GAGAGCGCACGAGGGAGCTTCCAGGGGGAAACGCCTGGTATCTTTATAGTCCTGTCGGGTTTCGCCACCT
CTGACTTGAGCGTCGATTTTTGTGATGCTCGTCAGGGGGGCGGAGCCTATGGAAAAACGCCAGCAACGCG
GCCTTTTTACGGTTCCTGGCCTTTTGCTGGCCTTTTGCTCACATGTTCTTTCCTGCGTTATCCCCTGATT
CTGTGGATAACCGTATTACCGCCTTTGAGTGAGCTGATACCGCTCGCCGCAGCCGAACGACCGAGCGCAG
CGAGTCAGTGAGCGAGGAAGCGGAAGAGCGCCTGATGCGGTATTTTCTCCTTACGCATCTGTGCGGTATT
TCACACCGCATAGGGTCATGGCTGCGCCCCGACACCCGCCAACACCCGCTGACGCGCCCTGACGGGCTTG
TCTGCTCCCGGCATCCGCTTACAGACAAGCTGTGACCGTCTCCGGGAGCTGCATGTGTCAGAGGTTTTCA
CCGTCATCACCGAAACGCGCGAGGCAGAAGGAGATGGCGCCCAACAGTCCCCCGGCCACGGGGCCTGCCA
CCATACCCACGCCGAAACAAGCGCTCATGAGCCCGAAGTGGCGAGCCCGATCTTCCCCATCGGTGATGTC
GGCGATATAGGCGCCAGCAACCGCACCTGTGGCGCCGGTGATGCCGGCCACGATGCGTCCGGCGTAGAGG
ATCTGCTCATGTTTGACAGCTTATCATCGATGCATAATGTGCCTGTCAAATGGACGAAGCAGGGATTCTG
CAAACCCTATGCTACTCCGTCAAGCCGTCAATTGTCTGATTCGTTACCAATTATGACAACTTGACGGCTA
CATCATTCACTTTTTCTTCACAACCGGCACGGAACTCGCTCGGGCTGGCCCCGGTGCATTTTTTAAATAC
CCGCGAGAAATAGAGTTGATCGTCAAAACCAACATTGCGACCGACGGTGGCGATAGGCATCCGGGTGGTG
CTCAAAAGCAGCTTCGCCTGGCTGATACGTTGGTCCTCGCGCCAGCTTAAGACGCTAATCCCTAACTGCT
GGCGGAAAAGATGTGACAGACGCGACGGCGACAAGCAAACATGCTGTGCGACGCTGGCGATATCAAAATT
GCTGTCTGCCAGGTGATCGCTGATGTACTGACAAGCCTCGCGTACCCGATTATCCATCGGTGGATGGAGC
GACTCGTTAATCGCTTCCATGCGCCGCAGTAACAATTGCTCAAGCAGATTTATCGCCAGCAGCTCCGAAT
AGCGCCCTTCCCCTTGCCCGGCGTTAATGATTTGCCCAAACAGGTCGCTGAAATGCGGCTGGTGCGCTTC
ATCCGGGCGAAAGAACCCCGTATTGGCAAATATTGACGGCCAGTTAAGCCATTCATGCCAGTAGGCGCGC
GGACGAAAGTAAACCCACTGGTGATACCATTCGCGAGCCTCCGGATGACGACCGTAGTGATGAATCTCTC
CTGGCGGGAACAGCAAAATATCACCCGGTCGGCAAACAAATTCTCGTCCCTGATTTTTCACCACCCCCTG
ACCGCGAATGGTGAGATTGAGAATATAACCTTTCATTCCCAGCGGTCGGTCGATAAAAAAATCGAGATAA
CCGTTGGCCTCAATCGGCGTTAAACCCGCCACCAGATGGGCATTAAACGAGTATCCCGGCAGCAGGGGAT
CATTTTGCGCTTCAGCCATACTTTTCATACTCCCGCCATTCAGAG
