>Addgene plasmid #173445 | pBN083 | depositor partial sequence | sequence record 336977 | E. coli E69 (O9a:K30) Wzc_K540M with Y705E, Y706E
ATGACTTCAGTCACATCTAAGCAATCAACGATACTAGGATCTGATGAAATAGATTTAGGTCGCGTTATCG
GTGAGCTAATTGATCATCGTAAGCTTATTATATCTATAACATCGGTTTTTACCTTATTTGCAATACTCTA
TGCATTATTAGCGACTCCTATCTATGAGACGGATGCGCTAATTCAAATAGAGCAGAAGCAAGGTAATGCT
ATACTAAGCAGTCTAAGTCAGGTTTTACCTGATGGCCAACCCCAATCTGCACCTGAAACAGCTTTGCTAC
AATCTCGAATGATTCTTGGCAAAACTATAGATGATTTAAACCTTCAGATTCAAATTGAACAAAAATATTT
TCCTGTTATTGGCCGTGGGTTAGCAAGATTAATGGGAGAAAAACCAGGTAATATTGATATTACTCGGTTA
TATTTGCCTGATAGTGACGATATTAGTAATAATACTCCTAGTATAATATTAACAGTAAAAGATAAAGAAA
ATTATTCGATCAATAGCGATGGTATTCAACTCAATGGGGTTGTAGGGACGTTATTAAATGAAAAAGGGAT
ATCATTACTGGTTAACGAAATCGATGCTAAACCTGGAGATCAATTTGTTATTACACAGTTGCCTCGATTA
AAGGCCATTTCTGATCTTTTAAAAAGTTTTAGCGTTGCTGATTTGGGTAAAGATACGGGAATGTTAACGT
TGACTCTTACTGGAGATAACCCAAAAAGAATATCTCATATTTTGGACAGTATCAGTCAGAACTATCTTGC
ACAGAACATTGCTAGACAAGCTGCGCAGGATGCTAAAAGTCTCGAGTTTTTAAATCAACAATTACCCAAA
GTTCGTGCCGAATTAGATTCTGCGGAAGACAAGTTAAATGCTTATCGTAAGCAAAAAGACTCTGTTGACT
TGAATATGGAAGCTAAATCAGTACTTGATCAAATAGTTAACGTTGATAATCAACTAAATGAATTAACCTT
CCGTGAGGCAGAAGTTTCACAGCTATATACTAAGGAACATCCTACTTATAAGGCGTTAATGGAAAAACGG
CAAACACTTCAAGAAGAAAAATCTAAACTTAATAAGCGCGTTAGTAGTATGCCCTCGACCCAGCAGGAGG
TTCTGCGATTAAGTCGAGATGTTGAATCTGGTCGTGCTGTATATTTGCAATTGCTAAATCGGCAACAAGA
ATTAAACATTGCCAAATCAAGTGCTATTGGCAACGTTAGAATTATTGATAATGCTGTAACAGATCCTAAT
CCTGTAAGACCAAAGAAGACTATCATAATTGTAATAGGTGTTGTTTTAGGGCTAATCGTTTCGGTTGTAC
TGGTATTGTTCCAAGTGTTTCTACGCCGTGGTATCGAATCCCCAGAGCAACTCGAAGAAATCGGAATAAA
CGTGTATGCAAGTATTCCAATATCTGAATGGCTTACAAAAAATGCTCGTCAGTCAGGGAAAGTCAGAAAA
AATCAGTCAGACACATTGCTTGCTGTTGGTAATCCTGCCGATTTAGCTGTTGAGGCCATTCGTGGTTTAC
GCACAAGTTTGCATTTTGCAATGATGGAAGCAAAAAATAATGTCCTAATGATATCGGGTGCTAGTCCAAG
CGCAGGTATGACTTTTATTAGCAGTAACTTGGCAGCCACTATAGCAATTACAGGGAAAAAAGTTTTATTC
ATTGATGCTGACCTTCGTAAGGGATATGCTCATAAAATGTTTGGTCATAAAAACGATAAAGGATTATCTG
AGTTTTTATCTGGACAAGCCGCTGCTGAAATGATCATTGATAAAGTAGAAGGGGGGGGATTTGATTACAT
TGGTCGTGGACAAATTCCTCCAAACCCAGCTGAATTACTTATGCATCCGCGTTTTGAACAATTATTAAAT
TGGGCCTCACAAAATTATGATTTAATTATAATAGATACACCTCCAATTTTGGCAGTGACAGATGCTGCGA
TTATTGGTCGATATGCTGGAACATGTCTATTAGTCGCTCGCTTTGAAAAAAATACTGTTAAAGAAATTGA
TGTAAGTATGAAGCGGTTTGAGCAAAGTGGTGTGGTAGTCAAAGGCTGTATACTTAACGGTGTTGTAAAG
AAAGCTAGCAGCGAGGAAAGATATGGCCATAATCATTATGGCTATTCTTATTATGATAAAAAACACCACC
ACCACCACCACTGA
